Addgene plasmid #209374: pSCR-GW
Purpose: (Empty Backbone) Gateway cloning compatible binary vector for agrobacterium mediated transformation. MCS upstream of gateway, driven by SCR promoter
Depositing lab: Lucia Strader. Depositing organization: Washington University in Saint Louis. Publication: Gateway-compatible tissue-specific vectors for plant transformation. Michniewicz M, Frick EM, Strader LC. BMC Res Notes. 2015 Mar 3;8:63. doi: 10.1186/s13104-015-1010-6. PubMed 25884475.
Backbone
  Vector backbone: pMCS:GW
  Vector type: Plant Expression
  Selectable markers: Basta
Growth in bacteria
  Bacterial resistance: Chloramphenicol and Kanamycin, 25 & 50 μg/mL
  Growth temperature: 37°C
  Growth strain: ccdB Survival
  Copy number: High Copy
Gene/Insert
  Gene/Insert name: None
Terms and licenses: Academic/Nonprofit Terms; Industry Terms: Not Available to Industry
How to cite: pSCR-GW was a gift from Lucia Strader (Addgene plasmid # 209374 ; http://n2t.net/addgene:209374 ; RRID:Addgene_209374)
