[The description below was written by a language model from this plasmid's Addgene catalogue record and pLannotate feature annotations shown in this document.]
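Description:
pSCR-GW is an empty Gateway-compatible binary vector for Agrobacterium-mediated plant transformation, built on the pMCS:GW backbone and about 12.5 kb in size. It carries two replication systems. A ColE1/pMB1-type origin, accompanied by a bom mobilisation region and a fragment of rop, supports high-copy maintenance in E. coli. The pVS1 oriV, together with the RepA and StaA genes, allows replication and stable inheritance in Agrobacterium. A kanamycin resistance gene in the backbone provides bacterial selection. The unrecombined vector also confers chloramphenicol resistance through the cat gene inside the Gateway cassette. Because that cassette encodes the CcdB gyrase toxin, the empty vector has to be propagated in a ccdB-tolerant strain.

The T-DNA is delimited by nopaline-type left and right border repeats. Next to the left border is a bar gene, encoding phosphinothricin acetyltransferase, under the mannopine synthase promoter and terminator; this gives Basta (glufosinate) selection of transformed plants. The expression unit consists of the SCR promoter, placed in the multiple cloning site upstream of the Gateway cassette according to the catalogue entry, followed by an attR1–cat–ccdB–attR2 destination cassette and an octopine synthase terminator. The feature table does not annotate the promoter itself, but an unannotated stretch of roughly 2 kb lies between the MAS promoter and attR1, which is where it would be expected. An LR reaction with an entry clone replaces the cat/ccdB segment with a gene of interest, and loss of ccdB counter-selects non-recombinant plasmids in standard strains. The vector belongs to a set of tissue-specific Gateway vectors and is used to express any chosen coding sequence in plants in the pattern set by the SCR promoter.
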