Features (pLannotate 1.2.2; 23 found; start..end, strand, type, name):
      1..25      +  misc_feature   LB T-DNA repeat: left border repeat from nopaline C58 T-DNA
    111..363     -  terminator     MAS terminator: mannopine synthase terminator
    376..924     -  CDS            bar: PAT_STRHY - Experimental evidence at protein level: Swiss-Prot protein existence level 1. Inactivates phosphinothricin (PPT) by transfer of an acetyl group from acetyl CoA. Can also acetylate demethylphosphinothricin but not PTT or glutamate. This enzyme is an effector of phosphinothricin tripeptide (PTT or bialaphos) resistance. From Streptomyces hygroscopicus. Introduced by genetic manipulation and expressed in glufosinate-tolerant maize by Dekalb Genetics.
    930..1310    -  promoter       MAS promoter: mannopine synthase promoter (Velten et al., 1984)
   3494..3618    +  protein_bind   attR1: mutant version of attR; recombination site for the Gateway® LR reaction LR Clonase™
   3643..3673    +  promoter       lac UV5 promoter: E. coli lac promoter with an "up" mutation
   3697..3726    +  promoter       cat promoter (fragment): promoter of the E. coli cat gene encoding chloramphenicol acetyltransferase
   3727..4383    +  CDS            cat: CAT_ECOLX - Experimental evidence at protein level: Swiss-Prot protein existence level 1. This enzyme is an effector of chloramphenicol resistance in bacteria. From Escherichia coli. This protein is used as a marker in many commonly used cloning vectors, such as pACYC184.
   4565..4723    +  CDS            ccdA (fragment): CCDA_ECO57 - Also known as H, letA. Experimental evidence at protein level: Swiss-Prot protein existence level 1. Antitoxin component of a type II toxin-antitoxin (TA) system which inhibits the post-segregational killing (PSK) of plasmid-free cells, also referred to as a plasmid addiction system. Binds to and blocks the activity of CcdB; will also remove bound CcdB protein from the CcdB-GyrA complex by forming a CcdA-CcdB complex, a process termed rejuvenation. Functions as a transcriptional corepressor for the ccdAB operon, repression also requires CcdB (By similarity). From Escherichia coli
   4728..5030    +  CDS            ccdB: CCDB_ECOLI - Also known as G, letB, letD. Experimental evidence at protein level: Swiss-Prot protein existence level 1. Toxic component of a type II toxin-antitoxin (TA) system, functioning in plasmid maintainence. Responsible for the post- segregational killing (PSK) of plasmid-free cells, also referred to as a plasmid addiction system. Half-life of over 2 hours. Cell killing by CcdB is accompanied by filamentation, defects in chromosome and plasmid segregation, defects in cell division, formation of anucleate cells, decreased DNA synthesis and plasmid loss. Interferes with the activity of DN
   5074..5198    -  protein_bind   attR2: mutant version of attR; recombination site for the Gateway® LR reaction LR Clonase™
   5251..5958    +  terminator     OCS terminator: octopine synthase terminator
   5959..5979    +  misc_feature   MCS (fragment): pUC18/19 multiple cloning site
   5982..6136    +  CDS            lacZα (fragment): LacZα fragment of β-galactosidase; lacZ fragment
   6202..6226    +  misc_feature   RB T-DNA repeat: right border repeat from nopaline C58 T-DNA
   6566..6967    +  CDS            Y4CG_SINFN (fragment): Protein inferred from homology: Swiss-Prot protein existence level 3. From Sinorhizobium fredii (strain NBRC 101917 / NGR234).
   7527..8156    +  CDS            pVS1 StaA: stability protein from the Pseudomonas plasmid pVS1 (Heeb et al., 2000)
   8585..9658    +  CDS            pVS1 RepA: replication protein from the Pseudomonas plasmid pVS1 (Heeb et al., 2000)
   9724..9918    +  rep_origin     pVS1 oriV: origin of replication for the Pseudomonas plasmid pVS1 (Heeb et al., 2000)
  10121..10160   +  CDS            rop (fragment): Rop protein, which maintains plasmids at low copy number; rop
  10262..10402   +  misc_feature   bom: basis of mobility region from pBR322
  10588..11176   -  rep_origin     ori: high-copy-number ColE1/pMB1/pBR322/pUC origin of replication
  11263..12057   -  CDS            KanR: aminoglycoside phosphotransferase; aphA-3; confers resistance to kanamycin
>Addgene plasmid #209374 | pSCR-GW | addgene full sequence | sequence record 420667 | Addgene NGS Result
TGGCAGGATATATTGTGGTGTAAACAAATTGACGCTTAGACAACTTAATAACACATTGCGGACGTTTTTA
ATGTACTGAATTAACGCCGAATTAATTCGAGCTCGGATCTGATAATTTATTTGAAAATTCATAAGAAAAG
CAAACGTTACATGAATTGATGAAACAATACAAAGACAGATAAAGCCACGCACATTTAGGATATTGGCCGA
GATTACTGAATATTGAGTAAGATCACGGAATTTCTGACAGGAGCATGTCTTCAATTCAGCCCAAATGGCA
GTTGAAATACTCAAACCGCCCCATATGCAGGAGCGGATCATTCATTGTTTGTTTGGTTGCCTTTGCCAAC
ATGGGAGTCCAAGATTCTGCAGTCAAATCTCGGTGACGGGCAGGACCGGACGGGGCGGTACCGGCAGGCT
GAAGTCCAGCTGCCAGAAACCCACGTCATGCCAGTTCCCGTGCTTGAAGCCGGCCGCCCGCAGCATGCCG
CGGGGGGCATATCCGAGCGCCTCGTGCATGCGCACGCTCGGGTCGTTGGGCAGCCCGATGACAGCGACCA
CGCTCTTGAAGCCCTGTGCCTCCAGGGACTTCAGCAGGTGGGTGTAGAGCGTGGAGCCCAGTCCCGTCCG
CTGGTGGCGGGGGGAGACGTACACGGTCGACTCGGCCGTCCAGTCGTAGGCGTTGCGTGCCTTCCAGGGG
CCCGCGTAGGCGATGCCGGCGACCTCGCCGTCCACCTCGGCGACGAGCCAGGGATAGCGCTCCCGCAGAC
GGACGAGGTCGTCCGTCCACTCCTGCGGTTCCTGCGGCTCGGTACGGAAGTTGACCGTGCTTGTCTCGAT
GTAGTGGTTGACGATGGTGCAGACCGCCGGCATGTCCGCCTCGGTGGCACGGCGGATGTCGGCCGGGCGT
CGTTCTGGGCTCATCGATTCGATTTGGTGTATCGAGATTGGTTATGAAATTCAGATGCTAGTGTAATGTA
TTGGTAATTTGGGAAGATATAATAGGAAGCAAGGCTATTTATCCATTTCTGAAAAGGCGAAATGGCGTCA
CCGCGAGCGTCACGCGCATTCCGTTCTTGCTGTAAAGCGTTGTTTGGTACACTTTTGACTAGCGAGGCTT
GGCGTGTCAGCGTATCTATTCAAAAGTCGTTAATGGCTGCGGATCAAGAAAAAGTTGGAATAGAAACAGA
ATACCCGCGAAATTCAGGCCCGGTTGCCATGTCCTACACGCCGAAATAAACGACCAAATTAGTAGAAAAA
TAAAAACTGACTCGGATACTTACGTCACGTCTTGCGCACTGATTTGAAAAATCTCAGAATTCGATTGTGA
TCCTCTGCAACAAAGCGGATTTTGCTGGTGTTGAATGGATAAGGGATAGAGGAAGAGGACTTTGTTTATC
AGAAACCTTTTGATGGGCCTTAATGGGCCTATAAACTGTAACTCTGTAGCGCTTTGCCAACAAGAGACTT
TTTAAGGTTTTTGTTGCCAAACAGATATTTGCATTTGGGCTATGTAATGTTAGAATTATTTTATAATGTA
TGCTATTGCTAGATATTGTTTAAGTGCATTTGTGATTTACAAACATTTCATTTTTATTTTGGTTTTAATG
AGCATTTCTATTATAGAGACTTTGATGTTAATAAATGGTGTTCTAAGATATATTAAAATATTTTATATAC
TTTCTTAAAATTGGATAAATTTTGGGAAAATCCTTAATATCAGTTAAATTGAAGATAAAGAGTATTAAAA
AAAACTATGTAGTAAAATACATTTCACATTTTTTGTGTATAATAGTACATGGTATTCGTTAAGATCACTC
AAAAATTAACAAATTAAGTCTAAAAGGGCAGAAAAGACTATTCAAATATGGACTTGGAGAAAGACATTCA
GCTTTTTACGCTGAGAAACTTTCATATTGAGCCGTGTGTTTGTGTTGTGAAGAGAAGTAATAAAAAATAA
TTTGAAGTGAAAAAGGAGAAGAAAAAATAAGATCGTAGAAAGCGTGGATGGTTTCTTCTTGGGTTCACTG
CCATGCGATTATTAAATTGGCCATGGGGCTAGTGTTTGACGTACAAAAGTCTAAAAATTGTCAGTCAAAC
AGGTCCAAAACTTTGTAAGAAAAATAATATAATAATAGCAAATTTTCTAAAAATTGTTAAAAAAAGAACA
AAAGGGAAAAGATGAGGATGCAGATGAAAGCAAAATGTCAAACACTAGTTTCAGATTTTATCGGGAACTG
GGGTTTGACAGTTGGTGTATGTATGTAATGGCCTCTCATCAAAACATGTGCATCTTTTTCCTTTTTTGTT
ATTTACTGTTTTAGCTCTACGTCTTGTCCAATTCCTCTCAAGTAAAATGCCTTTAATATGATACTAATAT
ACAAGGGGACTAATGCTTTTTCCCTTTTCTTATCCTTGTTTTGTCTAAATCTTTACTTGGATTCCTTTAT
TTTTCTCCTCTCTTTAGATTAGTACGGTTTAAGGAATACCATCTTTCTAATTTTAGCACAAAATTGCAAG
TTGGTGCCCCATCTTAGTAAGCACATCGTACCACACTTTGATTGTGTGAGAGACTTCTTCATCCCATCTC
TCATACCAAACCTAAATCAAATGACTAGTGGTGCAACCTGCTGACTCCATATGACCATAACTAATAAATC
GGTTTATGAATCCAACTCATGTAGCTCTATAGAATAGAAACCCATTCATTTCACATAATGAACTGAATCT
GACATTTTATTTACATCATTTACTACTCAATTTTGTAATTAGCAAGATCATCTTTTTCATTATTCAACAA
TTTTGATATTCCATAATTTATTAACTTTGTCATACATCATAATATTCTGAAATTTTGTTATATATTGTAC
CGGTTCCACGAAATAGAGCTCTATTATTATAGACCAAACAAACAAAATATTATCTTCTTGTGGTTAGTTC
GAGAGAGAGGTCAAGAAGAAACGAAATGGATCGGCAAACGGAAGACGTCAAACACACAACGACGAACATT
TTCCGATCACCCACCTAATCTCTTCCCATTTTTATTATTTTTCAAAACTCAAATTAATTAAGAAGAAAAA
AACAGAAACAGAGAGAGAAAGAGTTAAGATGAATAGAGATAGAAAGAGTCATTAAATGTACGAAGCGACA
TTCACAATAATTCGAAAGGTGGAAGACGACTTAGATACGGCCAGGCTTCACTGTCCTCCTCGTCCTCCTC
AATTACCCCTAACCCCTTTTTCCGGGATTCATCTCCAACCCACATCCTTCCAAATTCTCACCCCCTCACT
GAGTTTTTGCTTTTTCTCCTCATCGGAGATCGTGAAGACGATCAAGTAATTTAAGAATCCCACCATTGAT
AAAAGAGTCTAGCTTTTCTACTACCAAACCTTTTTCTGTTTGGAAATTTTCGATTTTGGATTTAACCCTT
TTCTTACCTTATTTATAACCATGCAATCTCACGACCAACAACCCTTCAATCTCCCTCGAGATCACAAGTT
TGTACAAAAAAGCTGAACGAGAAACGTAAAATGATATAAATATCAATATATTAAATTAGATTTTGCATAA
AAAACAGACTACATAATACTGTAAAACACAACATATCCAGTCACTATGGCGGCCGCATTAGGCACCCCAG
GCTTTACACTTTATGCTTCCGGCTCGTATAATGTGTGGATTTTGAGTTAGGATCCGTCGAGATTTTCAGG
AGCTAAGGAAGCTAAAATGGAGAAAAAAATCACTGGATATACCACCGTTGATATATCCCAATGGCATCGT
AAAGAACATTTTGAGGCATTTCAGTCAGTTGCTCAATGTACCTATAACCAGACCGTTCAGCTGGATATTA
CGGCCTTTTTAAAGACCGTAAAGAAAAATAAGCACAAGTTTTATCCGGCCTTTATTCACATTCTTGCCCG
CCTGATGAATGCTCATCCGGAGTTCCGTATGGCAATGAAAGACGGTGAGCTGGTGATATGGGATAGTGTT
CACCCTTGTTACACCGTTTTCCATGAGCAAACTGAAACGTTTTCATCGCTCTGGAGTGAATACCACGACG
ATTTCCGGCAGTTTCTACACATATATTCGCAAGATGTGGCGTGTTACGGTGAAAACCTGGCCTATTTCCC
TAAAGGGTTTATTGAGAATATGTTTTTCGTCTCAGCCAATCCCTGGGTGAGTTTCACCAGTTTTGATTTA
AACGTGGCCAATATGGACAACTTCTTCGCCCCCGTTTTCACCATGGGCAAATATTATACGCAAGGCGACA
AGGTGCTGATGCCGCTGGCGATTCAGGTTCATCATGCCGTTTGTGATGGCTTCCATGTCGGCAGAATGCT
TAATGAATTACAACAGTACTGCGATGAGTGGCAGGGCGGGGCGTAAAGATCTGGATCCGGCTTACTAAAA
GCCAGATAACAGTATGCGTATTTGCGCGCTGATTTTTGCGGTATAAGAATATATACTGATATGTATACCC
GAAGTATGTCAAAAAGAGGTATGCTATGAAGCAGCGTATTACAGTGACAGTTGACAGCGACAGCTATCAG
TTGCTCAAGGCATATATGATGTCAATATCTCCGGTCTGGTAAGCACAACCATGCAGAATGAAGCCCGTCG
TCTGCGTGCCGAACGCTGGAAAGCGGAAAATCAGGAAGGGATGGCTGAGGTCGCCCGGTTTATTGAAATG
AACGGCTCTTTTGCTGACGAGAACAGGGGCTGGTGAAATGCAGTTTAAGGTTTACACCTATAAAAGAGAG
AGCCGTTATCGTCTGTTTGTGGATGTACAGAGTGATATTATTGACACGCCCGGGCGACGGATGGTGATCC
CCCTGGCCAGTGCACGTCTGCTGTCAGATAAAGTCTCCCGTGAACTTTACCCGGTGGTGCATATCGGGGA
TGAAAGCTGGCGCATGATGACCACCGATATGGCCAGTGTGCCGGTCTCCGTTATCGGGGAAGAAGTGGCT
GATCTCAGCCACCGCGAAAATGACATCAAAAACGCCATTAACCTGATGTTCTGGGGAATATAAATGTCAG
GCTCCCTTATACACAGCCAGTCTGCAGGTCGACCATAGTGACTGGATATGTTGTGTTTTACAGTATTATG
TAGTCTGTTTTTTATGCAAAATCTAATTTAATATATTGATATTTATATCATTTTACGTTTCTCGTTCAGC
TTTCTTGTACAAAGTGGTGCCTAGGTGAGTCTAGAGAGTTAATTAAGACCCGGGACTAGTCCCTAGAGTC
CTGCTTTAATGAGATATGCGAGACGCCTATGATCGCATGATATTTGCTTTCAATTCTGTTGTGCACGTTG
TAAAAAACCTGAGCATGTGTAGCTCAGATCCTTACCGCCGGTTTCGGTTCATTCTAATGAATATATCACC
CGTTACTATCGTATTTTTATGAATAATATTCTCCGTTCAATTTACTGATTGTACCCTACTACTTATATGT
ACAATATTAAAATGAAAACAATATATTGTGCTGAATAGGTTTATAGCGACATCTATGATAGAGCGCCACA
ATAACAAACAATTGCGTTTTATTATTACAAATCCAATTTTAAAAAAAGCGGCAGAACCGGTCAAACCTAA
AAGACTGATTACATAAATCTTATTCAAATTTCAAAAGTGCCCCAGGGGCTAGTATCTACGACACACCGAG
CGGCGAACTAATAACGCTCACTGAAGGGAACTCCGGTTCCCCGCCGGCGCGCATGGGTGAGATTCCTTGA
AGTTGAGTATTGGCCGTCCGCTCTACCGAAAGTTACGGGCACCATTCAACCCGGTCCAGCACGGCGGCCG
GGTAACCGACTTGCTGCCCCGAGAATTATGCAGCATTTTTTTGGTGTATGTGGGCCCCAAATGAAGTGCA
GGTCAAACCTTGACAGTGACGACAAATCGTTGGGCGGGTCCAGGGCGAATTTTGCGACAACATGTCGAGG
CTCAGCAGGACCTGCAGGCATGCAAGCTTGGCACTGGCCGTCGTTTTACAACGTCGTGACTGGGAAAACC
CTGGCGTTACCCAACTTAATCGCCTTGCAGCACATCCCCCTTTCGCCAGCTGGCGTAATAGCGAAGAGGC
CCGCACCGATCGCCCTTCCCAACAGTTGCGCAGCCTGAATGGCGAATGCTAGAGCAGCTTGAGCTTGGAT
CAGATTGTCGTTTCCCGCCTTCAGTTTAAACTATCAGTGTTTGACAGGATATATTGGCGGGTAAACCTAA
GAGAAAAGAGCGTTTATTAGAATAATCGGATATTTAAAAGGGCGTGAAAAGGTTTATCCGTTCGTCCATT
TGTATGTGCATGCCAACCACAGGGTTCCCCTCGGGATCAAAGTACTTTGATCCAACCCCTCCGCTGCTAT
AGTGCAGTCGGCTTCTGACGTTCAGTGCAGCCGTCTTCTGAAAACGACATGTCGCACAAGTCCTAAGTTA
CGCGACAGGCTGCCGCCCTGCCCTTTTCCTGGCGTTTTCTTGTCGCGTGTTTTAGTCGCATAAAGTAGAA
TACTTGCGACTAGAACCGGAGACATTACGCCATGAACAAGAGCGCCGCCGCTGGCCTGCTGGGCTATGCC
CGCGTCAGCACCGACGACCAGGACTTGACCAACCAACGGGCCGAACTGCACGCGGCCGGCTGCACCAAGC
TGTTTTCCGAGAAGATCACCGGCACCAGGCGCGACCGCCCGGAGCTGGCCAGGATGCTTGACCACCTACG
CCCTGGCGACGTTGTGACAGTGACCAGGCTAGACCGCCTGGCCCGCAGCACCCGCGACCTACTGGACATT
GCCGAGCGCATCCAGGAGGCCGGCGCGGGCCTGCGTAGCCTGGCAGAGCCGTGGGCCGACACCACCACGC
CGGCCGGCCGCATGGTGTTGACCGTGTTCGCCGGCATTGCCGAGTTCGAGCGTTCCCTAATCATCGACCG
CACCCGGAGCGGGCGCGAGGCCGCCAAGGCCCGAGGCGTGAAGTTTGGCCCCCGCCCTACCCTCACCCCG
GCACAGATCGCGCACGCCCGCGAGCTGATCGACCAGGAAGGCCGCACCGTGAAAGAGGCGGCTGCACTGC
TTGGCGTGCATCGCTCGACCCTGTACCGCGCACTTGAGCGCAGCGAGGAAGTGACGCCCACCGAGGCCAG
GCGGCGCGGTGCCTTCCGTGAGGACGCATTGACCGAGGCCGACGCCCTGGCGGCCGCCGAGAATGAACGC
CAAGAGGAACAAGCATGAAACCGCACCAGGACGGCCAGGACGAACCGTTTTTCATTACCGAAGAGATCGA
GGCGGAGATGATCGCGGCCGGGTACGTGTTCGAGCCGCCCGCGCACGTCTCAACCGTGCGGCTGCATGAA
ATCCTGGCCGGTTTGTCTGATGCCAAGCTGGCGGCCTGGCCGGCCAGCTTGGCCGCTGAAGAAACCGAGC
GCCGCCGTCTAAAAAGGTGATGTGTATTTGAGTAAAACAGCTTGCGTCATGCGGTCGCTGCGTATATGAT
GCGATGAGTAAATAAACAAATACGCAAGGGGAACGCATGAAGGTTATCGCTGTACTTAACCAGAAAGGCG
GGTCAGGCAAGACGACCATCGCAACCCATCTAGCCCGCGCCCTGCAACTCGCCGGGGCCGATGTTCTGTT
AGTCGATTCCGATCCCCAGGGCAGTGCCCGCGATTGGGCGGCCGTGCGGGAAGATCAACCGCTAACCGTT
GTCGGCATCGACCGCCCGACGATTGACCGCGACGTGAAGGCCATCGGCCGGCGCGACTTCGTAGTGATCG
ACGGAGCGCCCCAGGCGGCGGACTTGGCTGTGTCCGCGATCAAGGCAGCCGACTTCGTGCTGATTCCGGT
GCAGCCAAGCCCTTACGACATATGGGCCACCGCCGACCTGGTGGAGCTGGTTAAGCAGCGCATTGAGGTC
ACGGATGGAAGGCTACAAGCGGCCTTTGTCGTGTCGCGGGCGATCAAAGGCACGCGCATCGGCGGTGAGG
TTGCCGAGGCGCTGGCCGGGTACGAGCTGCCCATTCTTGAGTCCCGTATCACGCAGCGCGTGAGCTACCC
AGGCACTGCCGCCGCCGGCACAACCGTTCTTGAATCAGAACCCGAGGGCGACGCTGCCCGCGAGGTCCAG
GCGCTGGCCGCTGAAATTAAATCAAAACTCATTTGAGTTAATGAGGTAAAGAGAAAATGAGCAAAAGCAC
AAACACGCTAAGTGCCGGCCGTCCGAGCGCACGCAGCAGCAAGGCTGCAACGTTGGCCAGCCTGGCAGAC
ACGCCAGCCATGAAGCGGGTCAACTTTCAGTTGCCGGCGGAGGATCACACCAAGCTGAAGATGTACGCGG
TACGCCAAGGCAAGACCATTACCGAGCTGCTATCTGAATACATCGCGCAGCTACCAGAGTAAATGAGCAA
ATGAATAAATGAGTAGATGAATTTTAGCGGCTAAAGGAGGCGGCATGGAAAATCAAGAACAACCAGGCAC
CGACGCCGTGGAATGCCCCATGTGTGGAGGAACGGGCGGTTGGCCAGGCGTAAGCGGCTGGGTTGCCTGC
CGGCCCTGCAATGGCACTGGAACCCCCAAGCCCGAGGAATCGGCGTGAGCGGTCGCAAACCATCCGGCCC
GGTACAAATCGGCGCGGCGCTGGGTGATGACCTGGTGGAGAAGTTGAAGGCCGCGCAGGCCGCCCAGCGG
CAACGCATCGAGGCAGAAGCACGCCCCGGTGAATCGTGGCAAGCGGCCGCTGATCGAATCCGCAAAGAAT
CCCGGCAACCGCCGGCAGCCGGTGCGCCGTCGATTAGGAAGCCGCCCAAGGGCGACGAGCAACCAGATTT
TTTCGTTCCGATGCTCTATGACGTGGGCACCCGCGATAGTCGCAGCATCATGGACGTGGCCGTTTTCCGT
CTGTCGAAGCGTGACCGACGAGCTGGCGAGGTGATCCGCTACGAGCTTCCAGACGGGCACGTAGAGGTTT
CCGCAGGGCCGGCCGGCATGGCCAGTGTGTGGGATTACGACCTGGTACTGATGGCGGTTTCCCATCTAAC
CGAATCCATGAACCGATACCGGGAAGGGAAGGGAGACAAGCCCGGCCGCGTGTTCCGTCCACACGTTGCG
GACGTACTCAAGTTCTGCCGGCGAGCCGATGGCGGAAAGCAGAAAGACGACCTGGTAGAAACCTGCATTC
GGTTAAACACCACGCACGTTGCCATGCAGCGTACGAAGAAGGCCAAGAACGGCCGCCTGGTGACGGTATC
CGAGGGTGAAGCCTTGATTAGCCGCTACAAGATCGTAAAGAGCGAAACCGGGCGGCCGGAGTACATCGAG
ATCGAGCTAGCTGATTGGATGTACCGCGAGATCACAGAAGGCAAGAACCCGGACGTGCTGACGGTTCACC
CCGATTACTTTTTGATCGATCCCGGCATCGGCCGTTTTCTCTACCGCCTGGCACGCCGCGCCGCAGGCAA
GGCAGAAGCCAGATGGTTGTTCAAGACGATCTACGAACGCAGTGGCAGCGCCGGAGAGTTCAAGAAGTTC
TGTTTCACCGTGCGCAAGCTGATCGGGTCAAATGACCTGCCGGAGTACGATTTGAAGGAGGAGGCGGGGC
AGGCTGGCCCGATCCTAGTCATGCGCTACCGCAACCTGATCGAGGGCGAAGCATCCGCCGGTTCCTAATG
TACGGAGCAGATGCTAGGGCAAATTGCCCTAGCAGGGGAAAAAGGTCGAAAAGGTCTCTTTCCTGTGGAT
AGCACGTACATTGGGAACCCAAAGCCGTACATTGGGAACCGGAACCCGTACATTGGGAACCCAAAGCCGT
ACATTGGGAACCGGTCACACATGTAAGTGACTGATATAAAAGAGAAAAAAGGCGATTTTTCCGCCTAAAA
CTCTTTAAAACTTATTAAAACTCTTAAAACCCGCCTGGCCTGTGCATAACTGTCTGGCCAGCGCACAGCC
GAAGAGCTGCAAAAAGCGCCTACCCTTCGGTCGCTGCGCTCCCTACGCCCCGCCGCTTCGCGTCGGCCTA
TCGCGGCCGCTGGCCGCTCAAAAATGGCTGGCCTACGGCCAGGCAATCTACCAGGGCGCGGACAAGCCGC
GCCGTCGCCACTCGACCGCCGGCGCCCACATCAAGGCACCCTGCCTCGCGCGTTTCGGTGATGACGGTGA
AAACCTCTGACACATGCAGCTCCCGGAGACGGTCACAGCTTGTCTGTAAGCGGATGCCGGGAGCAGACAA
GCCCGTCAGGGCGCGTCAGCGGGTGTTGGCGGGTGTCGGGGCGCAGCCATGACCCAGTCACGTAGCGATA
GCGGAGTGTATACTGGCTTAACTATGCGGCATCAGAGCAGATTGTACTGAGAGTGCACCATATGCGGTGT
GAAATACCGCACAGATGCGTAAGGAGAAAATACCGCATCAGGCGCTCTTCCGCTTCCTCGCTCACTGACT
CGCTGCGCTCGGTCGTTCGGCTGCGGCGAGCGGTATCAGCTCACTCAAAGGCGGTAATACGGTTATCCAC
AGAATCAGGGGATAACGCAGGAAAGAACATGTGAGCAAAAGGCCAGCAAAAGGCCAGGAACCGTAAAAAG
GCCGCGTTGCTGGCGTTTTTCCATAGGCTCCGCCCCCCTGACGAGCATCACAAAAATCGACGCTCAAGTC
AGAGGTGGCGAAACCCGACAGGACTATAAAGATACCAGGCGTTTCCCCCTGGAAGCTCCCTCGTGCGCTC
TCCTGTTCCGACCCTGCCGCTTACCGGATACCTGTCCGCCTTTCTCCCTTCGGGAAGCGTGGCGCTTTCT
CATAGCTCACGCTGTAGGTATCTCAGTTCGGTGTAGGTCGTTCGCTCCAAGCTGGGCTGTGTGCACGAAC
CCCCCGTTCAGCCCGACCGCTGCGCCTTATCCGGTAACTATCGTCTTGAGTCCAACCCGGTAAGACACGA
CTTATCGCCACTGGCAGCAGCCACTGGTAACAGGATTAGCAGAGCGAGGTATGTAGGCGGTGCTACAGAG
TTCTTGAAGTGGTGGCCTAACTACGGCTACACTAGAAGGACAGTATTTGGTATCTGCGCTCTGCTGAAGC
CAGTTACCTTCGGAAAAAGAGTTGGTAGCTCTTGATCCGGCAAACAAACCACCGCTGGTAGCGGTGGTTT
TTTTGTTTGCAAGCAGCAGATTACGCGCAGAAAAAAAGGATCTCAAGAAGATCCTTTGATCTTTTCTACG
GGGTCTGACGCTCAGTGGAACGAAAACTCACGTTAAGGGATTTTGGTCATGCATTCTAGGTACTAAAACA
ATTCATCCAGTAAAATATAATATTTTATTTTCTCCCAATCAGGCTTGATCCCCAGTAAGTCAAAAAATAG
CTCGACATACTGTTCTTCCCCGATATCCTCCCTGATCGACCGGACGCAGAAGGCAATGTCATACCACTTG
TCCGCCCTGCCGCTTCTCCCAAGATCAATAAAGCCACTTACTTTGCCATCTTTCACAAAGATGTTGCTGT
CTCCCAGGTCGCCGTGGGAAAAGACAAGTTCCTCTTCGGGCTTTTCCGTCTTTAAAAAATCATACAGCTC
GCGCGGATCTTTAAATGGAGTGTCTTCTTCCCAGTTTTCGCAATCCACATCGGCCAGATCGTTATTCAGT
AAGTAATCCAATTCGGCTAAGCGGCTGTCTAAGCTATTCGTATAGGGACAATCCGATATGTCGATGGAGT
GAAAGAGCCTGATGCACTCCGCATACAGCTCGATAATCTTTTCAGGGCTTTGTTCATCTTCATACTCTTC
CGAGCAAAGGACGCCATCGGCCTCACTCATGAGCAGATTGCTCCAGCCATCATGCCGTTCAAAGTGCAGG
ACCTTTGGAACAGGCAGCTTTCCTTCCAGCCATAGCATCATGTCCTTTTCCCGTTCCACATCATAGGTGG
TCCCTTTATACCGGCTGTCCGTCATTTTTAAATATAGGTTTTCATTTTCTCCCACCAGCTTATATACCTT
AGCAGGAGACATTCCTTCCGTATCTTTTACGCAGCGGTATTTTTCGATCAGTTTTTTCAATTCCGGTGAT
ATTCTCATTTTAGCCATTTATTATTTCCTTCCTCTTTTCTACAGTATTTAAAGATACCCCAAGAAGCTAA
TTATAACAAGACGAACTCCAATTCACTGTTCCTTGCATTCTAAAACCTTAAATACCAGAAAACAGCTTTT
TCAAAGTTGTTTTCAAAGTTGGCGTATAACATAGTATCGACGGAGCCGATTTTGAAACCGCGGTGATCAC
AGGCAGCAACGCTCTGTCATCGTTACAATCAACATGCTACCCTCCGCGAGATCATCCGTGTTTCAAACCC
GGCAGCTTAGTTGCCGTTCTTCCGAATAGCATCGGTAACATGAGCAAAGTCTGCCGCCTTACAACGGCTC
TCCCGCTGACGCCGTCCCGGACTGATGGGCTGCCTGTATCGAGTGGTGATTTTGTGCCGAGCTGCCGGTC
GGGGAGCTGTTGGCTGGCTGG
